>Addgene plasmid #214654 | pGL4_EGR1p-BC1490-luc2 | addgene full sequence | sequence record 428728 | Addgene NGS Result
GGCCTAACTGGCCGGTACCTGAGCTCGCTAGCCTCGAGGATATCAAACAAGTTTGTACAAAAAAGCAGGC
TATGGTGAGCAAGGGCGAGGAGCTGTTCACCGGGGTGGTGCCCATCCTGGTCGAGCTGGACGGCGACGTA
AACGGCCACAAGTTCAGCGTGTCCGGCGAGGGCGAGGGCGATGCCACCTACGGCAAGCTGACCCTGAAGT
TCATCTGCACCACCGGCAAGCTGCCCGTGCCCTGGCCCACCCTCGTGACCACCCTGACCTACAACTTTTC
TATACAAAGTTGAGACACCGTGCCATAGATCGAGGCCCGGGGTCAAGGCCCCGCCTCTCCTGGGCGGCCC
CTGCCCAGGCGGGCCCAGCCGCTCCTCCCCCGCACTCCCGGTTCGCTCTCACGGTCCCTGAGGTGGGCGG
GCGGGCCCTGGATGACAGCGATAGAACCCCGGCCCGACTCGCCCTCGCCCCCGCTCTGGGTCTGGGCTTC
CCCAGCCTAGTTCACGCCTAGGAGCCGCCTGAGCAGCCGCGCGCCCAGCGCCACACGCCACGAGCCCTCC
CCGCCTGGGCGTCCCCGGATCCCGCGAGCGCTCGGGCTCCCGGCTTGGAACCAGGGAGGAGGGAGGGAGC
GAGGGAGCAACCAGCTGCGACCCGGAAATGCCATATAAGGAGCAGGAAGGATCCCCCGCCGGAACAACCC
TTATTTGGGCAGCACCTTATTTGGAGTGGCCCGATATGGCCCGGCCGCTTCCGGCTCTGGGAGGAGGGAA
GAAGGCGGAGGGAGGGGCAACGCGGGAACTCCGGAGCTGCGCGGGTCCCGGAGGCCCCGGCGGCGGCTAG
AGCTCTAGGCTTCCCCGAAGCCTGGGCGCCTGGGATGCGGGCGCGGGCGCGGGCCCTAGGGTGCAGGATG
GAGGTGCCGGGCGCTGTCGGATGGGGGGCTTCACGTCGCTCCGGGTCCTCCCGGCCGGTCCTGCCATATT
AGGGCTTCCTGCTTCCCATATATGGCCATGTACGTCACGACGGAGGCGGACCCGTGCCGTTCCAGACCCT
TCAAATAGAGGCGGATCCGGGGAGTCGCGAGAGATCCCAGCGCGCAGAACTTGGGGAGCCGCCGCCGCCA
TCCGCCGCCGCAGCCAGCTTCCGCCGCCGCAGGACCGGCCCCTGCCCCAGCCTCCGCAGCCGCGGCGCGT
CCACGCCCGCCCGCGCCCAGGGCGAGTCGGGGTCGCCGCCTGCACGCTTCTCAGTGTTCAACTTTGTATA
ATAAAGTTGAGCTAGTTGCTAAGTCTGCCGAGTAGAATTAACCCTCACTAAAGGGTAGGTGACACTATAA
TCATCAATCAACATCTTCAGACGGAGTCTTTCAAATACTCTTTTTACCCTATAGTGAGTCGTATTAGTAG
ACGCGAGTCAATGCATGTACGACAGCTTTCTTGTACAAAGTGGTTCGATATCAAGATCTGGCCTCGGCGG
CCAAGCTTGGCAATCCGGTACTGTTGGTAAAGCCACCATGGAAGATGCCAAAAACATTAAGAAGGGCCCA
GCGCCATTCTACCCACTCGAAGACGGGACCGCCGGCGAGCAGCTGCACAAAGCCATGAAGCGCTACGCCC
TGGTGCCCGGCACCATCGCCTTTACCGACGCACATATCGAGGTGGACATTACCTACGCCGAGTACTTCGA
GATGAGCGTTCGGCTGGCAGAAGCTATGAAGCGCTATGGGCTGAATACAAACCATCGGATCGTGGTGTGC
AGCGAGAATAGCTTGCAGTTCTTCATGCCCGTGTTGGGTGCCCTGTTCATCGGTGTGGCTGTGGCCCCAG
CTAACGACATCTACAACGAGCGCGAGCTGCTGAACAGCATGGGCATCAGCCAGCCCACCGTCGTATTCGT
GAGCAAGAAAGGGCTGCAAAAGATCCTCAACGTGCAAAAGAAGCTACCGATCATACAAAAGATCATCATC
ATGGATAGCAAGACCGACTACCAGGGCTTCCAAAGCATGTACACCTTCGTGACTTCCCATTTGCCACCCG
GCTTCAACGAGTACGACTTCGTGCCCGAGAGCTTCGACCGGGACAAAACCATCGCCCTGATCATGAACAG
TAGTGGCAGTACCGGATTGCCCAAGGGCGTAGCCCTACCGCACCGCACCGCTTGTGTCCGATTCAGTCAT
GCCCGCGACCCCATCTTCGGCAACCAGATCATCCCCGACACCGCTATCCTCAGCGTGGTGCCATTTCACC
ACGGCTTCGGCATGTTCACCACGCTGGGCTACTTGATCTGCGGCTTTCGGGTCGTGCTCATGTACCGCTT
CGAGGAGGAGCTATTCTTGCGCAGCTTGCAAGACTATAAGATTCAATCTGCCCTGCTGGTGCCCACACTA
TTTAGCTTCTTCGCTAAGAGCACTCTCATCGACAAGTACGACCTAAGCAACTTGCACGAGATCGCCAGCG
GCGGGGCGCCGCTCAGCAAGGAGGTAGGTGAGGCCGTGGCCAAACGCTTCCACCTACCAGGCATCCGCCA
GGGCTACGGCCTGACAGAAACAACCAGCGCCATTCTGATCACCCCCGAAGGGGACGACAAGCCTGGCGCA
GTAGGCAAGGTGGTGCCCTTCTTCGAGGCTAAGGTGGTGGACTTGGACACCGGTAAGACACTGGGTGTGA
ACCAGCGCGGCGAGCTGTGCGTCCGTGGCCCCATGATCATGAGCGGCTACGTTAACAACCCCGAGGCTAC
AAACGCTCTCATCGACAAGGACGGCTGGCTGCACAGCGGCGACATCGCCTACTGGGACGAGGACGAGCAC
TTCTTCATCGTGGACCGGCTGAAGAGCCTGATCAAATACAAGGGCTACCAGGTAGCCCCAGCCGAACTGG
AGAGCATCCTGCTGCAACACCCCAACATCTTCGACGCCGGGGTCGCCGGCCTGCCCGACGACGATGCCGG
CGAGCTGCCCGCCGCAGTCGTCGTGCTGGAACACGGTAAAACCATGACCGAGAAGGAGATCGTGGACTAT
GTGGCCAGCCAGGTTACAACCGCCAAGAAGCTGCGCGGTGGTGTTGTGTTCGTGGACGAGGTGCCTAAAG
GACTGACCGGCAAGTTGGACGCCCGCAAGATCCGCGAGATTCTCATTAAGGCCAAGAAGGGCGGCAAGAT
CGCCGTGTAATCTGCTTGCAAGAACTGGTTCAGTAGCTTAAGCCACTTTGTGATCCACCTTAACAGCCAC
GGCTTCCCTCCCGAGGTGGAGGAGCAGGCCGCCGGCACCCTGCCCATGAGCTGCGCCCAGGAGAGCGGCA
TGGATAGACACCCTGCTGCTTGCGCCAGCGCCAGGATCAACGTCTAACTGCAGTCTAGAGTCGGGGCGGC
CGGCCGCTTCGAGCAGACATGATAAGATACATTGATGAGTTTGGACAAACCACAACTAGAATGCAGTGAA
AAAAATGCTTTATTTGTGAAATTTGTGATGCTATTGCTTTATTTGTAACCATTATAAGCTGCAATAAACA
AGTTAACAACAACAATTGCATTCATTTTATGTTTCAGGTTCAGGGGGAGGTGTGGGAGGTTTTTTAAAGC
AAGTAAAACCTCTACAAATGTGGTAAAATCGATAAGGATCCGTTTGCGTATTGGGCGCTCTTCCGCTGAT
CTGCGCAGCACCATGGCCTGAAATAACCTCTGAAAGAGGAACTTGGTTAGCTACCTTCTGAGGCGGAAAG
AACCAGCTGTGGAATGTGTGTCAGTTAGGGTGTGGAAAGTCCCCAGGCTCCCCAGCAGGCAGAAGTATGC
AAAGCATGCATCTCAATTAGTCAGCAACCAGGTGTGGAAAGTCCCCAGGCTCCCCAGCAGGCAGAAGTAT
GCAAAGCATGCATCTCAATTAGTCAGCAACCATAGTCCCGCCCCTAACTCCGCCCATCCCGCCCCTAACT
CCGCCCAGTTCCGCCCATTCTCCGCCCCATGGCTGACTAATTTTTTTTATTTATGCAGAGGCCGAGGCCG
CCTCTGCCTCTGAGCTATTCCAGAAGTAGTGAGGAGGCTTTTTTGGAGGCCTAGGCTTTTGCAAAAAGCT
CGATTCTTCTGACACTAGCGCCACCATGAAGAAGCCCGAACTCACCGCTACCAGCGTTGAAAAATTTCTC
ATCGAGAAGTTCGACAGTGTGAGCGACCTGATGCAGTTGTCGGAGGGCGAAGAGAGCCGAGCCTTCAGCT
TCGATGTCGGCGGACGCGGCTATGTACTGCGGGTGAATAGCTGCGCTGATGGCTTCTACAAAGACCGCTA
CGTGTACCGCCACTTCGCCAGCGCTGCACTACCCATCCCCGAAGTGTTGGACATCGGCGAGTTCAGCGAG
AGCCTGACATACTGCATCAGTAGACGCGCCCAAGGCGTTACTCTCCAAGACCTCCCCGAAACAGAGCTGC
CTGCTGTGTTACAGCCTGTCGCCGAAGCTATGGATGCTATTGCCGCCGCCGACCTCAGTCAAACCAGCGG
CTTCGGCCCATTCGGGCCCCAAGGCATCGGCCAGTACACAACCTGGCGGGATTTCATTTGCGCCATTGCT
GATCCCCATGTCTACCACTGGCAGACCGTGATGGACGACACCGTGTCCGCCAGCGTAGCTCAAGCCCTGG
ACGAACTGATGCTGTGGGCCGAAGACTGTCCCGAGGTGCGCCACCTCGTCCATGCCGACTTCGGCAGCAA
CAACGTCCTGACCGACAACGGCCGCATCACCGCCGTAATCGACTGGTCCGAAGCTATGTTCGGGGACAGT
CAGTACGAGGTGGCCAACATCTTCTTCTGGCGGCCCTGGCTGGCTTGCATGGAGCAGCAGACTCGCTACT
TCGAGCGCCGGCATCCCGAGCTGGCCGGCAGCCCTCGTCTGCGAGCCTACATGCTGCGCATCGGCCTGGA
TCAGCTCTACCAGAGCCTCGTGGACGGCAACTTCGACGATGCTGCCTGGGCTCAAGGCCGCTGCGATGCC
ATCGTCCGCAGCGGGGCCGGCACCGTCGGTCGCACACAAATCGCTCGCCGGAGCGCAGCCGTATGGACCG
ACGGCTGCGTCGAGGTGCTGGCCGACAGCGGCAACCGCCGGCCCAGTACACGACCGCGCGCTAAGGAGGT
AGGTCGAGTTTAAACTCTAGAACCGGTCATGGCCGCAATAAAATATCTTTATTTTCATTACATCTGTGTG
TTGGTTTTTTGTGTGTTCGAACTAGATGCTGTCGACCGATGCCCTTGAGAGCCTTCAACCCAGTCAGCTC
CTTCCGGTGGGCGCGGGGCATGACTATCGTCGCCGCACTTATGACTGTCTTCTTTATCATGCAACTCGTA
GGACAGGTGCCGGCAGCGCTCTTCCGCTTCCTCGCTCACTGACTCGCTGCGCTCGGTCGTTCGGCTGCGG
CGAGCGGTATCAGCTCACTCAAAGGCGGTAATACGGTTATCCACAGAATCAGGGGATAACGCAGGAAAGA
ACATGTGAGCAAAAGGCCAGCAAAAGGCCAGGAACCGTAAAAAGGCCGCGTTGCTGGCGTTTTTCCATAG
GCTCCGCCCCCCTGACGAGCATCACAAAAATCGACGCTCAAGTCAGAGGTGGCGAAACCCGACAGGACTA
TAAAGATACCAGGCGTTTCCCCCTGGAAGCTCCCTCGTGCGCTCTCCTGTTCCGACCCTGCCGCTTACCG
GATACCTGTCCGCCTTTCTCCCTTCGGGAAGCGTGGCGCTTTCTCATAGCTCACGCTGTAGGTATCTCAG
TTCGGTGTAGGTCGTTCGCTCCAAGCTGGGCTGTGTGCACGAACCCCCCGTTCAGCCCGACCGCTGCGCC
TTATCCGGTAACTATCGTCTTGAGTCCAACCCGGTAAGACACGACTTATCGCCACTGGCAGCAGCCACTG
GTAACAGGATTAGCAGAGCGAGGTATGTAGGCGGTGCTACAGAGTTCTTGAAGTGGTGGCCTAACTACGG
CTACACTAGAAGAACAGTATTTGGTATCTGCGCTCTGCTGAAGCCAGTTACCTTCGGAAAAAGAGTTGGT
AGCTCTTGATCCGGCAAACAAACCACCGCTGGTAGCGGTGGTTTTTTTGTTTGCAAGCAGCAGATTACGC
GCAGAAAAAAAGGATCTCAAGAAGATCCTTTGATCTTTTCTACGGGGTCTGACGCTCAGTGGAACGAAAA
CTCACGTTAAGGGATTTTGGTCATGAGATTATCAAAAAGGATCTTCACCTAGATCCTTTTAAATTAAAAA
TGAAGTTTTAAATCAATCTAAAGTATATATGAGTAAACTTGGTCTGACAGCGGCCGCAAATGCTAAACCA
CTGCAGTGGTTACCAGTGCTTGATCAGTGAGGCACCGATCTCAGCGATCTGCCTATTTCGTTCGTCCATA
GTGGCCTGACTCCCCGTCGTGTAGATCACTACGATTCGTGAGGGCTTACCATCAGGCCCCAGCGCAGCAA
TGATGCCGCGAGAGCCGCGTTCACCGGCCCCCGATTTGTCAGCAATGAACCAGCCAGCAGGGAGGGCCGA
GCGAAGAAGTGGTCCTGCTACTTTGTCCGCCTCCATCCAGTCTATGAGCTGCTGTCGTGATGCTAGAGTA
AGAAGTTCGCCAGTGAGTAGTTTCCGAAGAGTTGTGGCCATTGCTACTGGCATCGTGGTATCACGCTCGT
CGTTCGGTATGGCTTCGTTCAACTCTGGTTCCCAGCGGTCAAGCCGGGTCACATGATCACCCATATTATG
AAGAAATGCAGTCAGCTCCTTAGGGCCTCCGATCGTTGTCAGAAGTAAGTTGGCCGCGGTGTTGTCGCTC
ATGGTAATGGCAGCACTACACAATTCTCTTACCGTCATGCCATCCGTAAGATGCTTTTCCGTGACCGGCG
AGTACTCAACCAAGTCGTTTTGTGAGTAGTGTATACGGCGACCAAGCTGCTCTTGCCCGGCGTCTATACG
GGACAACACCGCGCCACATAGCAGTACTTTGAAAGTGCTCATCATCGGGAATCGTTCTTCGGGGCGGAAA
GACTCAAGGATCTTGCCGCTATTGAGATCCAGTTCGATATAGCCCACTCTTGCACCCAGTTGATCTTCAG
CATCTTTTACTTTCACCAGCGTTTCGGGGTGTGCAAAAACAGGCAAGCAAAATGCCGCAAAGAAGGGAAT
GAGTGCGACACGAAAATGTTGGATGCTCATACTCGTCCTTTTTCAATATTATTGAAGCATTTATCAGGGT
TACTAGTACGTCTCTCAAGGATAAGTAAGTAATATTAAGGTACGGGAGGTATTGGACAGGCCGCAATAAA
ATATCTTTATTTTCATTACATCTGTGTGTTGGTTTTTTGTGTGAATCGATAGTACTAACATACGCTCTCC
ATCAAAACAAAACGAAACAAAACAAACTAGCAAAATAGGCTGTCCCCAGTGCAAGTGCAGGTGCCAGAAC
ATTTCTCT
Features (pLannotate 1.2.2; 21 found; start..end, strand, type, name):
     47..71      +  protein_bind   attB1: mutant version of attB; recombination site for the Gateway® BP reaction BP Clonase™
     72..290     +  CDS            moxGFP (fragment): moxGFP is a basic (constitutively fluorescent) green fluorescent protein published in 2015, derived from Aequorea victoria. It is reported to be a rapidly-maturing monomer.
    272..292     -  protein_bind   attB4: mutant version of attB; core recombination site for the Gateway® BP reaction BP Clonase™
   1249..1269    +  protein_bind   attB3: mutant version of attB; core recombination site for the Gateway® BP reaction BP Clonase™
   1296..1314    +  promoter       T3 promoter: promoter for bacteriophage T3 RNA polymerase
   1378..1396    -  promoter       T7 promoter: promoter for bacteriophage T7 RNA polymerase
   1423..1443    -  protein_bind   attB2: mutant version of attB; core recombination site for the Gateway® BP reaction BP Clonase™
   1508..3160    +  CDS            luciferase: firefly luciferase synthetic luc2 version of the luciferase gene
   3164..3211    +  CDS            hCL1: non-ORF yeast peptide conferring ubiquitin-dependent degradation human codon-optimized
   3218..3334    +  CDS            hPEST: PEST degradation sequence from mouse ornithine decarboxylase human codon-optimized
   3383..3504    -  polyA_signal   SV40 poly(A) signal: SV40 polyadenylation signal
   3530..3661    -  CDS            LT_SV40 (fragment): Experimental evidence at protein level: Swiss-Prot protein existence level 1. Isoform 17kT antigen targets host RBL2 for degradation and promotes cell proliferation. Transactivates host cyclin A promoter through its J domain. From Simian virus 40 (SV40).
   3698..4055    +  promoter       SV40 promoter: SV40 enhancer and early promoter
   4086..5123    +  CDS            HygR: hygromycin B phosphotransferase confers resistance to hygromycin
   5147..5195    +  polyA_signal   poly(A) signal: synthetic polyadenylation signal
   5211..5342    +  CDS            TcR (fragment): tetracycline efflux protein; tet; confers resistance to tetracycline
   5522..6110    -  rep_origin     ori: high-copy-number ColE1/pMB1/pBR322/pUC origin of replication
   6310..7170    -  CDS            AmpR: β-lactamase confers resistance to ampicillin, carbenicillin, and related antibiotics
   7171..7212    -  promoter       AmpR promoter (fragment): bla
   7275..7323    +  polyA_signal   poly(A) signal: synthetic polyadenylation signal
   7337..7428    +  misc_feature   pause site: RNA polymerase II transcriptional pause signal from the human α2 globin gene
