[The description below was written by a language model from this plasmid's Addgene catalogue record and pLannotate feature annotations shown in this document.]
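Description:
pGL4_EGR1p-BC1490-luc2 is a 7,428-nt mammalian luciferase reporter plasmid built on the pGL4 backbone and described as a barcoded MAPK pathway sensor. It is propagated in E. coli as a high-copy plasmid through a ColE1/pUC-type origin with ampicillin selection (AmpR). It also carries a hygromycin B phosphotransferase cassette driven by the SV40 enhancer/early promoter and closed by a synthetic poly(A) signal, which could allow selection of stably transfected mammalian cells.

The sensor module was assembled by Gateway cloning and lies between attB1 and attB2, with internal attB4 and attB3 sites indicating a multi-fragment assembly. The roughly 950-nt stretch between attB4 and attB3 is unannotated in the feature table and is presumably where the EGR1 promoter listed as the insert resides, though the table does not confirm this. EGR1 is an immediate-early gene whose promoter responds to MAPK/ERK signalling, which fits the stated purpose. Between attB3 and attB2 sit convergent T3 and T7 promoter sequences flanking a short segment, a plausible location for barcode 1490, with the phage promoter sequences possibly acting as common flanking sites for barcode recovery; again, this is not explicitly recorded. A short moxGFP-like fragment is annotated just after attB1, and its role is not stated.

Downstream, firefly luc2 is fused to hCL1 and hPEST degradation sequences, which shorten reporter half-life so that signal follows promoter activity more closely, and is followed by an SV40 poly(A) signal. An upstream synthetic poly(A) signal and transcriptional pause site reduce read-through background from the backbone. The associated publication uses such barcoded reporters in a multiplexed assay profiling ERBB receptor antagonists.
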