Addgene plasmid #214654: pGL4_EGR1p-BC1490-luc2
Purpose: barcoded assay, MAPK sensor
Depositing lab: Michael Wehr. Depositing organization: Systasy Bioscience GmbH. Publication: Protocol for identifying properties of ERBB receptor antagonists using the barcoded ERBBprofiler assay. Popovic L, Rossner MJ, Wehr MC. STAR Protoc. 2024 Apr 16;5(2):102987. doi: 10.1016/j.xpro.2024.102987. PubMed 38635397.
Backbone
  Vector backbone: pGL4
  Vector type: Mammalian Expression, Luciferase
Growth in bacteria
  Bacterial resistance: Ampicillin, 100 μg/mL
  Growth temperature: 37°C
  Growth strain: DH5alpha
  Copy number: High Copy
Gene/Insert
  Gene/Insert name: EGR1 promoter with barcode 1490
  Species: Synthetic
  Cloning method: Gateway Cloning
Terms and licenses: Academic/Nonprofit Terms; Industry Terms: Not Available to Industry
How to cite: pGL4_EGR1p-BC1490-luc2 was a gift from Michael Wehr (Addgene plasmid # 214654 ; http://n2t.net/addgene:214654 ; RRID:Addgene_214654)
